Addgene plasmid #119608: pC0.220
Purpose: Level 0 part. TSS promoter
Depositing lab: Alistair McCormick. Depositing organization: University of Edinburgh. Publication: CyanoGate: A Modular Cloning Suite for Engineering Cyanobacteria Based on the Plant MoClo Syntax. Vasudevan R, Gale GAR, Schiavon AA, Puzorjov A, Malin J, Gillespie MD, Vavitsas K, Zulkower V, Wang B, Howe CJ, Lea-Smith DJ, McCormick AJ. Plant Physiol. 2019 May;180(1):39-55. doi: 10.1104/pp.18.01401. Epub 2019 Feb 28. PubMed 30819783.
Backbone
  Vector backbone: PICH41295
  Backbone size w/o insert (bp): 2247
  Vector type: Synthetic Biology
Growth in bacteria
  Bacterial resistance: Spectinomycin, 50 μg/mL
  Growth temperature: 37°C
  Growth strain: DH5alpha
  Copy number: High Copy
Gene/Insert
  Gene/Insert name: Ptrc10_TSS
  Species: Synthetic
  Insert size (bp): 30
  Cloning method: Restriction Enzyme; 5′ cloning site BpiI (destroyed during cloning); 3′ cloning site BpiI (destroyed during cloning)
  Sequencing primers: 5′ ttgagtgagctgataccgct; 3′ GTCTCATGAGCGGATACATATTTGAATG
Terms and licenses: Academic/Nonprofit Terms; Industry Terms: Not Available to Industry
Depositor comments: Please visit https://www.biorxiv.org/content/10.1101/426700v1 for bioRxiv preprint.
How to cite: pC0.220 was a gift from Alistair McCormick (Addgene plasmid # 119608 ; http://n2t.net/addgene:119608 ; RRID:Addgene_119608)
