[The description below was written by a language model from this plasmid's Addgene catalogue record and pLannotate feature annotations shown in this document.]
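Description:
pC0.220 is a Level 0 part plasmid from the CyanoGate modular cloning suite, a Golden Gate/MoClo-style toolkit that extends the plant MoClo syntax to cyanobacterial engineering. It is built on the PICH41295 Level 0 acceptor backbone (about 2.2 kb) and is classed as a synthetic biology vector. It serves as an E. coli storage and donor plasmid for a single standardised part, not as an expression construct in its own right. Propagation relies on a high-copy ColE1/pUC-type origin. Selection is with spectinomycin, conferred by the aadA aminoglycoside adenylyltransferase gene, which sits downstream of an annotated AmpR (bla) promoter.

The payload is a very short synthetic insert of 30 bp named Ptrc10_TSS, catalogued as a "TSS promoter" part. The feature table places a 30 bp trc promoter, the strong hybrid of the trp and lacUV5 promoters, at the corresponding position. The name suggests a Ptrc10 variant that ends at the transcription start site, although the record does not spell this out. The part was cloned with BpiI, and both sites were destroyed during cloning, as is usual when a part is domesticated into a Level 0 acceptor. The record does not list the flanking fusion overhangs or the enzyme used to release the part.

Several other annotations are short fragments: RSF ori, lacI, an integrase and GmR. These are most likely partial homology matches or remnants around the insert and the resistance cassette, not functional elements. The plasmid is typically used as a promoter module that is assembled with other Level 0 parts into higher-level constructs for cyanobacteria.
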