Features (pLannotate 1.2.2; 8 found; start..end, strand, type, name):
      5..32      +  rep_origin     RSF ori (fragment): Plasmids containing the RSF 1030 origin of replication can be propagated in E. coli cells that contain additional plasmids with compatible origins.
     34..83      +  CDS            lacI (fragment): lac repressor; lacI; The lac repressor binds to the lac operator to inhibit transcription in E. coli. This inhibition can be relieved by adding lactose or isopropyl-β-D-thiogalactopyranoside (IPTG).
    103..132     +  promoter       trc promoter: strong E. coli promoter; hybrid between the trp and lac UV5 promoters
    259..363     +  promoter       AmpR promoter: bla
    354..434     -  CDS            int (fragment): INT2_ECOLX - Protein inferred from homology: Swiss-Prot protein existence level 3. Putative integrase believed to be involved in the insertion of antibiotic resistance genes into plasmids and transposons. From Escherichia coli.
    522..578     +  CDS            GmR (fragment): gentamycin acetyltransferase; aacC1; confers resistance to gentamycin
    585..1373    +  CDS            aadA: S3AD_ECOLX - Experimental evidence at protein level: Swiss-Prot protein existence level 1. Mediates bacterial resistance to the antibiotics streptomycin and spectinomycin. From Escherichia coli.
   1547..2135    +  rep_origin     ori: high-copy-number ColE1/pMB1/pBR322/pUC origin of replication
>Addgene plasmid #119608 | pC0.220 | addgene full sequence | sequence record 250784 | Addgene NGS Result
GCGCAGCGAGTCAGTGAGCGAGGAAGCGGAAGAGCGCCCAATACGCAAACCGCCTCTCCCCGCGCGTTGG
CCGATTCATTAATCACTCTGTGGTCTCTGGAGTTGACAATTAATCATCCGGCTCGTATAATGTTAGCAGA
GACCACGAAGTGGCTCTTCAGTGGACGAAAGGGCCTCGTGATACGCCTATTTTTATAGGTTAATGTCATG
ATAATAATGGTTTCTTAGACGTCAGGTGGCACTTTTCGGGGAAATGTGCGCGGAACCCCTATTTGTTTAT
TTTTCTAAATACATTCAAATATGTATCCGCTCATGAGACAATAACCCTGATAAATGCTTCAATAATATTG
AAAAAGGAAGAGTATGCGCTCACGCAACTGGTCCAGAACCTTGACCGAACGCAGCGGTGGTAACGGCGCA
GTGGCGGTTTTCATGGCTTGTTATGACTGTTTTTTTTTGGGGTACAGTCTATGCCTCGGGCATCCAAGCA
GCAAGCGCGTTACGCCGTGGGTCGATGTTTGATGTTATGGAGCAGCAACGATGTTACGCAGCAGGGCAGT
CGCCCTAAAACAAAGTTAAACATCATGAGGGAAGCGGTGATCGCCGAAGTATCGACTCAACTATCAGAGG
TAGTTGGCGTCATCGAGCGCCATCTCGAACCGACGTTGCTGGCCGTACATTTGTACGGCTCCGCAGTGGA
TGGCGGCCTGAAGCCACACAGCGATATTGATTTGCTGGTTACGGTGACCGTAAGGCTTGATGAAACAACG
CGGCGAGCTTTGATCAACGACCTTTTGGAAACTTCGGCTTCCCCTGGAGAGAGCGAGATTCTCCGCGCTG
TAGAAGTCACCATTGTTGTGCACGACGACATCATTCCGTGGCGTTATCCAGCTAAGCGCGAACTGCAATT
TGGAGAATGGCAGCGCAATGACATTCTTGCAGGTATCTTCGAGCCAGCCACGATCGACATTGATCTGGCT
ATCTTGCTGACAAAAGCAAGAGAACATAGCGTTGCCTTGGTAGGTCCAGCGGCGGAGGAACTCTTTGATC
CGGTTCCTGAACAGGATCTATTTGAGGCGCTAAATGAAACCTTAACGCTATGGAACTCGCCGCCCGACTG
GGCTGGCGATGAGCGAAATGTAGTGCTTACGTTGTCCCGCATTTGGTACAGCGCAGTAACCGGCAAAATC
GCGCCGAAGGATGTCGCTGCCGACTGGGCAATGGAGCGCCTGCCGGCCCAGTATCAGCCCGTCATACTTG
AAGCTAGACAGGCTTATCTTGGACAAGAAGAAGATCGCTTGGCCTCGCGCGCAGATCAGTTGGAAGAATT
TGTCCATTACGTAAAAGGCGAGATCACCAAGGTAGTCGGCAAATAACTGTCAGACCAAGTTTACTCATAT
ATACTTTAGATTGATTTAAAACTTCATTTTTAATTTAAAAGGATCTAGGTGAAGATCCTTTTTGATAATC
TCATGACCAAAATCCCTTAACGTGAGTTTTCGTTCCACTGAGCGTCAGACCCCGTAGAAAAGATCAAAGG
ATCTTCTTGAGATCCTTTTTTTCTGCGCGTAATCTGCTGCTTGCAAACAAAAAAACCACCGCTACCAGCG
GTGGTTTGTTTGCCGGATCAAGAGCTACCAACTCTTTTTCCGAAGGTAACTGGCTTCAGCAGAGCGCAGA
TACCAAATACTGTTCTTCTAGTGTAGCCGTAGTTAGGCCACCACTTCAAGAACTCTGTAGCACCGCCTAC
ATACCTCGCTCTGCTAATCCTGTTACCAGTGGCTGCTGCCAGTGGCGATAAGTCGTGTCTTACCGGGTTG
GACTCAAGACGATAGTTACCGGATAAGGCGCAGCGGTCGGGCTGAACGGGGGGTTCGTGCACACAGCCCA
GCTTGGAGCGAACGACCTACACCGAACTGAGATACCTACAGCGTGAGCTATGAGAAAGCGCCACGCTTCC
CGAAGGGAGAAAGGCGGACAGGTATCCGGTAAGCGGCAGGGTCGGAACAGGAGAGCGCACGAGGGAGCTT
CCAGGGGGAAACGCCTGGTATCTTTATAGTCCTGTCGGGTTTCGCCACCTCTGACTTGAGCGTCGATTTT
TGTGATGCTCTTCAGGGGGGCGGAGCCTATGGAAAAACGCCAGCAACGCGGCCTTTTTACGGTTCCTGGC
CTTTTGCTGGCCTTTTGCTCACATGTTCTTTCCTGCGTTATCCCCTGATTCTGTGGATAACCGTATTACC
GCCTTTGAGTGAGCTGATACCGCTCGCCGCAGCCGAACGACCGA
