>Addgene plasmid #119608 | pC0.220 | depositor partial sequence | sequence record 248293 | Ptrc10_TSS
TTGACAATTAATCATCCGGCTCGTATAATG
